>Addgene plasmid #156020 | SMG6 | addgene full sequence | sequence record 376029 | Addgene NGS Result
GGCTCCGGTGCCCGTCAGTGGGCAGAGCGCACATCGCCCACAGTCCCCGAGAAGTTGGGGGGAGGGGTCG
GCAATTGAACCGGTGCCTAGAGAAGGTGGCGCGGGGTAAACTGGGAAAGTGATGTCGTGTACTGGCTCCG
CCTTTTTCCCGAGGGTGGGGGAGAACCGTATATAAGTGCAGTAGTCGCCGTGAACGTTCTTTTTCGCAAC
GGGTTTGCCGCCAGAACACAGGTAAGTGCCGTGTGTGGTTCCCGCGGGCCTGGCCTCTTTACGGGTTATG
GCCCTTGCGTGCCTTGAATTACTTCCACCTGGCTGCAGTACGTGATTCTTGATCCCGAGCTTCGGGTTGG
AAGTGGGTGGGAGAGTTCGAGGCCTTGCGCTTAAGGAGCCCCTTCGCCTCGTGCTTGAGTTGAGGCCTGG
CCTGGGCGCTGGGGCCGCCGCGTGCGAATCTGGTGGCACCTTCGCGCCTGTCTCGCTGCTTTCGATAAGT
CTCTAGCCATTTAAAATTTTTGATGACCTGCTGCGACGCTTTTTTTCTGGCAAGATAGTCTTGTAAATGC
GGGCCAAGATCTGCACACTGGTATTTCGGTTTTTGGGGCCGCGGGCGGCGACGGGGCCCGTGCGTCCCAG
CGCACATGTTCGGCGAGGCGGGGCCTGCGAGCGCGGCCACCGAGAATCGGACGGGGGTAGTCTCAAGCTG
GCCGGCCTGCTCTGGTGCCTGGCCTCGCGCCGCCGTGTATCGCCCCGCCCTGGGCGGCAAGGCTGGCCCG
GTCGGCACCAGTTGCGTGAGCGGAAAGATGGCCGCTTCCCGGCCCTGCTGCAGGGAGCTCAAAATGGAGG
ACGCGGCGCTCGGGAGAGCGGGCGGGTGAGTCACCCACACAAAGGAAAAGGGCCTTTCCGTCCTCAGCCG
TCGCTTCATGTGACTCCACGGAGTACCGGGCGCCGTCCAGGCACCTCGATTAGTTCTCGAGCTTTTGGAG
TACGTCGTCTTTAGGTTGGGGGGAGGGGTTTTATGCGATGGAGTTTCCCCACACTGAGTGGGTGGAGACT
GAAGTTAGGCCAGCTTGGCACTTGATGTAATTCTCCTTGGAATTTGCCCTTTTTGAGTTTGGATCTTGGT
TCATTCTCAAGCCTCAGACAGTGGTTCAAAGTTTTTTTCTTCCATTTCAGGTGTCGTGAGGAATTAGCTT
GGTACTAATACGACTCACTATAGGGAGACCCAAGCTGGCTAGGTAAGCTTGGTACCGAGCTCGGATCCAC
TAGTCCAGTGTGGTGGAATTCTGCAGATATCAACAAGTTTGTACAAAAAAGTTGGCATGGAGACATTCCC
TGCAGTGGCTGAGAAGGTCCTCAAGGAGTTCCAGGTGTTACTGCAGCACAGCCCCTCTCCCATTGGAAGT
ACCCGCATGCTGCAGCTTATGACCATCAATATGTTTGCAGTACACAACTCCCAGCTGAAAGACTGCTTCT
CGGAGGAGTGCCGCTCTGTGATCCAGGAACAAGCCGCAGCTCTGGGCTTGGCCATGTTTTCTCTACTGGT
CCGCCGCTGCACCTGCTTACTTAAGGAGTCCGCCAAAGCTCAGCTGTCCTCTCCTGAGGACCAGGATGAC
CAAGACGACATCAAGGTGTCTTCCTTTGTCCCGGACCTGAAGGAGCTGCTCCCCAGTGTCAAAGTCTGGT
CAGATTGGATGCTCGGCTACCCGGACACCTGGAATCCTCCTCCCACATCCCTGGATCTGCCCTCGCATGT
TGCTGTGGATGTATGGTCGACGCTGGCTGATTTCTGTAACATACTGACTGCAGTGAATCAGTCTGAGGTG
CCACTGTACAAGGACCCGGATGATGACCTCACCCTTCTTATCCTGGAAGAGGATCGGCTTCTCTCGGGCT
TTGTCCCCTTGCTGGCTGCCCCTCAGGACCCCTGCTACGTGGAGAAAACCTCGGATAAGGTTATTGCAGC
TGACTGCAAAAGGGTCACAGTGCTGAAGTATTTTCTGGAAGCCCTTTGTGGACAAGAAGAGCCTCTGCTG
GCATTCAAGGGTGGAAAGTATGTGTCAGTGGCACCCGTCCCAGACACCATGGGAAAGGAAATGGGAAGCC
AAGAGGGAACACGACTGGAAGATGAGGAGGAGGATGTGGTGATTGAAGACTTTGAGGAAGATTCAGAGGC
TGAAGGCAGCGGAGGCGAGGATGACATCAGGGAGCTTCGGGCCAAGAAGCTGGCTCTGGCCAGGAAGATA
GCTGAGCAGCAGCGTCGCCAGGAAAAGATCCAGGCTGTCCTGGAGGACCACAGTCAGATGAGGCAGATGG
AGCTCGAAATCAGACCTTTGTTCCTCGTACCAGACACCAACGGCTTCATTGACCACCTGGCCAGTCTGGC
GCGGCTGCTGGAGAGCAGGAAGTACATCCTGGTGGTGCCCCTCATCGTGATCAATGAGCTGGACGGCCTG
GCCAAGGGGCAGGAGACAGACCACCGGGCTGGGGGCTACGCCCGTGTGGTACAAGAGAAGGCCCGCAAGT
CCATCGAGTTCCTCGAGCAGCGATTCGAGAGTCGGGACTCTTGCCTGCGAGCCCTGACCAGCCGTGGCAA
TGAACTCGAATCCATCGCCTTCCGCAGTGAGGACATCACTGGCCAGCTGGGTAACAACGATGATCTCATC
CTGTCCTGCTGCCTCCACTACTGCAAAGACAAGGCTAAGGACTTCATGCCCGCCAGCAAAGAGGAGCCAA
TCCGGCTACTGCGGGAGGTGGTGCTGTTGACGGATGACCGGAACCTGCGTGTGAAGGCGCTCACAAGGAA
TGTTCCTGTACGGGACATCCCAGCCTTCCTCACGTGGGCCCAGGTGGGCTGCCCAACTTTCTTGTACAAA
GTGGTTGATATCCAGCACAGTGGCGGCCGCTCGAGTCTAGAGGGCCCGCGGTTCGAAACCAGCGGAGGCG
GCGGAAGCGGGGGAGGAGGCAGCGGCGGAGGCGGCAGCGGGGGCGGCGGAAGCGCTACCGGTAAGCCTAT
CCCTAACCCTCTCCTCGGTCTCGATTCTACGCGTACCGGTATGGCTTCTAACTTTACTCAGTTCGTTCTC
GTCGACAATGGCGGAACTGGCGACGTGACTGTCGCCCCAAGCAACTTCGCTAACGGGGTCGCTGAATGGA
TCAGCTCTAACTCGCGATCACAGGCTTACAAAGTAACCTGTAGCGTTCGTCAGAGCTCTGCGCAGAATCG
CAAATACACCATCAAAGTCGAGGTGCCTAAAGTGGCAACCCAGACTGTTGGTGGTGAAGAGCTTCCTGTA
GCCGGATGGAGATCTTACTTAAATATGGAACTAACCATTCCAATTTTCGCCACGAATTCCGACTGCGAGC
TTATTGTTAAGGCAATGCAAGGTCTCCTAAAAGATGGAAACCCGATTCCCTCGGCCATCGCGGCCAACTC
CGGCATCTACGGAGGTGGAGGTGGATCTCGTACGGGTTAGTAATGAGTTTAAACCCGCTGATCAGCCTCG
ACTGTGCCTTCTAGTTGCCAGCCATCTGTTGTTTGCCCCTCCCCCGTGCCTTCCTTGACCCTGGAAGGTG
CCACTCCCACTGTCCTTTCCTAATAAAATGAGGAAATTGCATCGCATTGTCTGAGTAGGTGTCATTCTAT
TCTGGGGGGTGGGGTGGGGCAGGACAGCAAGGGGGAGGATTGGGAAGACAATAGCAGGCATGCTGGGGAT
GCGGTGGGCTCTATGGCTTCTGAGGCGGAAAGAACCAGCTGGGGCTCTAGGGGGTATCCCC
[124 nt withheld, positions 3772-3895]
C
[91 nt withheld, positions 3897-3987]
AGGGTGATGGTTCACGTACCTAGAAGTTCCTATTCCGAAGTTCCTATTCTCTAGAAAGTATAGGAACTTC
CTTGGCCAAAAAGCCTGAACTCACCGCGACGTCTGTCGAGAAGTTTCTGATCGAAAAGTTCGACAGCGTC
TCCGACCTGATGCAGCTCTCGGAGGGCGAAGAATCTCGTGCTTTCAGCTTCGATGTAGGAGGGCGTGGAT
ATGTCCTGCGGGTAAATAGCTGCGCCGATGGTTTCTACAAAGATCGTTATGTTTATCGGCACTTTGCATC
GGCCGCGCTCCCGATTCCGGAAGTGCTTGACATTGGGGAATTCAGCGAGAGCCTGACCTATTGCATCTCC
CGCCGTGCACAGGGTGTCACGTTGCAAGACCTGCCTGAAACCGAACTGCCCGCTGTTCTGCAGCCGGTCG
CGGAGGCCATGGATGCGATCGCTGCGGCCGATCTTAGCCAGACGAGCGGGTTCGGCCCATTCGGACCGCA
AGGAATCGGTCAATACACTACATGGCGTGATTTCATATGCGCGATTGCTGATCCCCATGTGTATCACTGG
CAAACTGTGATGGACGACACCGTCAGTGCGTCCGTCGCGCAGGCTCTCGATGAGCTGATGCTTTGGGCCG
AGGACTGCCCCGAAGTCCGGCACCTCGTGCACGCGGATTTCGGCTCCAACAATGTCCTGACGGACAATGG
CCGCATAACAGCGGTCATTGACTGGAGCGAGGCGATGTTCGGGGATTCCCAATACGAGGTCGCCAACATC
TTCTTCTGGAGGCCGTGGTTGGCTTGTATGGAGCAGCAGACGCGCTACTTCGAGCGGAGGCATCCGGAGC
TTGCAGGATCGCCGCGGCTCCGGGCGTATATGCTCCGCATTGGTCTTGACCAACTCTATCAGAGCTTGGT
TGACGGCAATTTCGATGATGCAGCTTGGGCGCAGGGTCGATGCGACGCAATCGTCCGATCCGGAGCCGGG
ACTGTCGGGCGTACACAAATCGCCCGCAGAAGCGCGGCCGTCTGGACCGATGGCTGTGTAGAAGTACTCG
CCGATAGTGGAAACCGACGCCCCAGCACTCGTCCGAGGGCAAAGGAATAGCACGTACTACGAGATTTCGA
TTCCACCGCCGCCTTCTATGAAAGGTTGGGCTTCGGAATCGTTTTCCGGGACGCCGGCTGGATGATCCTC
CAGCGCGGGGATCTCATGCTGGAGTTCTTCGCCCACCCCAACTTGTTTATTGCAGCTTATAATGGTTACA
AATAAAGCAATAGCATCACAAATTTCACAAATAAAGCATTTTTTTCACTGCATTCTAGTTGTGGTTTGTC
CAAACTCATCAATGTATCTTATCATGTCTGTATACCGTCGACCTCTAGCTAGAGCTTGGCGTAATCATGG
TCATAGCTGTTTCCTGTGTGAAATTGTTATCCGCTCACAATTCCACACAACATACGAGCCGGAAGCATAA
AGTGTAAAGCCTGGGGTGCCTAATGAGTGAGCTAACTCACATTAATTGCGTTGCGCTCACTGCCCGCTTT
CCAGTCGGGAAACCTGTCGTGCCAGCTGCATTAATGAATCGGCCAACGCGCGGGGAGAGGCGGTTTGCGT
ATTGGGCGCTCTTCCGCTTCCTCGCTCACTGACTCGCTGCGCTCGGTCGTTCGGCTGCGGCGAGCGGTAT
CAGCTCACTCAAAGGCGGTAATACGGTTATCCACAGAATCAGGGGATAACGCAGGAAAGAACATGTGAGC
AAAAGGCCAGCAAAAGGCCAGGAACCGTAAAAAGGCCGCGTTGCTGGCGTTTTTCCATAGGCTCCGCCCC
CCTGACGAGCATCACAAAAATCGACGCTCAAGTCAGAGGTGGCGAAACCCGACAGGACTATAAAGATACC
AGGCGTTTCCCCCTGGAAGCTCCCTCGTGCGCTCTCCTGTTCCGACCCTGCCGCTTACCGGATACCTGTC
CGCCTTTCTCCCTTCGGGAAGCGTGGCGCTTTCTCATAGCTCACGCTGTAGGTATCTCAGTTCGGTGTAG
GTCGTTCGCTCCAAGCTGGGCTGTGTGCACGAACCCCCCGTTCAGCCCGACCGCTGCGCCTTATCCGGTA
ACTATCGTCTTGAGTCCAACCCGGTAAGACACGACTTATCGCCACTGGCAGCAGCCACTGGTAACAGGAT
TAGCAGAGCGAGGTATGTAGGCGGTGCTACAGAGTTCTTGAAGTGGTGGCCTAACTACGGCTACACTAGA
AGAACAGTATTTGGTATCTGCGCTCTGCTGAAGCCAGTTACCTTCGGAAAAAGAGTTGGTAGCTCTTGAT
CCGGCAAACAAACCACCGCTGGTAGCGGTGGTTTTTTTGTTTGCAAGCAGCAGATTACGCGCAGAAAAAA
AGGATCTCAAGAAGATCCTTTGATCTTTTCTACGGGGTCTGACGCTCAGTGGAACGAAAACTCACGTTAA
GGGATTTTGGTCATGAGATTATCAAAAAGGATCTTCACCTAGATCCTTTTAAATTAAAAATGAAGTTTTA
AATCAATCTAAAGTATATATGAGTAAACTTGGTCTGACAGTTACCAATGCTTAATCAGTGAGGCACCTAT
CTCAGCGATCTGTCTATTTCGTTCATCCATAGTTGCCTGACTCCCCGTCGTGTAGATAACTACGATACGG
GAGGGCTTACCATCTGGCCCCAGTGCTGCAATGATACCGCGAGACCCACGCTCACCGGCTCCAGATTTAT
CAGCAATAAACCAGCCAGCCGGAAGGGCCGAGCGCAGAAGTGGTCCTGCAACTTTATCCGCCTCCATCCA
GTCTATTAATTGTTGCCGGGAAGCTAGAGTAAGTAGTTCGCCAGTTAATAGTTTGCGCAACGTTGTTGCC
ATTGCTACAGGCATCGTGGTGTCACGCTCGTCGTTTGGTATGGCTTCATTCAGCTCCGGTTCCCAACGAT
CAAGGCGAGTTACATGATCCCCCATGTTGTGCAAAAAAGCGGTTAGCTCCTTCGGTCCTCCGATCGTTGT
CAGAAGTAAGTTGGCCGCAGTGTTATCACTCATGGTTATGGCAGCACTGCATAATTCTCTTACTGTCATG
CCATCCGTAAGATGCTTTTCTGTGACTGGTGAGTACTCAACCAAGTCATTCTGAGAATAGTGTATGCGGC
GACCGAGTTGCTCTTGCCCGGCGTCAATACGGGATAATACCGCGCCACATAGCAGAACTTTAAAAGTGCT
CATCATTGGAAAACGTTCTTCGGGGCGAAAACTCTCAAGGATCTTACCGCTGTTGAGATCCAGTTCGATG
TAACCCACTCGTGCACCCAACTGATCTTCAGCATCTTTTACTTTCACCAGCGTTTCTGGGTGAGCAAAAA
CAGGAAGGCAAAATGCCGCAAAAAAGGGAATAAGGGCGACACGGAAATGTTGAATACTCATACTCTTCCT
TTTTCAATATTATTGAAGCATTTATCAGGGTTATTGTCTCATGAGCGGATACATATTTGAATGTATTTAG
AAAAATAAACAAATAGGGGTTCCGCGCACATTTCCCCGAAAAGTGCCACCTGACGTCGACGGATCGGGAG
ATCTCCCGATCCCCTATGGTGCACTCTCAGTACAATCTGCTCTGATGCCGCATAGTTAAGCCAGTATCTG
CTCCCTGCTTGTGTGTTGGAGGTCGCTGAGTAGTGCGCGAGCAAAATTTAAGCTACAACAAGGCAAGGCT
TGACCGACAATTGCATGAAGAATCTGCTTAGGGTTAGGCGTTTTGCGCTGCTTCGCGATGTACGGGCCAG
ATATACGCGTTGACATTGATTATTGACTAGGCTTTTGCAAAAAGCTTTGCAAAGATGGATAAAGTTTTAA
ACAGAGAGGAATCTTTGCAGCTAATGGACCTTCTAGGTCTTGAAAGGAGTGGGAATT
Features (pLannotate 1.2.2; 23 found; start..end, strand, type, name):
      1..1179    +  promoter       EF-1α promoter: strong constitutive promoter for human elongation factor EF-1α
   1196..1214    +  promoter       T7 promoter: promoter for bacteriophage T7 RNA polymerase
   1299..2849    +  CDS            SMG6 (fragment): EST1A_HUMAN - Also known as C17orf31, EST1A, KIAA0732. Experimental evidence at protein level: Swiss-Prot protein existence level 1. Plays a role in nonsense-mediated mRNA decay (PubMed:18974281, PubMed:19060897, PubMed:20930030, PubMed:17053788). Is thought to provide a link to the mRNA degradation machinery as it has endonuclease activity required to initiate NMD, and to serve as an adapter for UPF1 to protein phosphatase 2A (PP2A), thereby triggering UPF1 dephosphorylation (PubMed:18974281, PubMed:19060897, PubMed:20930030, PubMed:17053788). Degrades single-stranded RNA (ssRNA), but not ssD
   2852..2875    -  protein_bind   attB2: mutant version of attB; recombination site for the Gateway® BP reaction BP Clonase™
   3000..3041    +  CDS            V5 tag: epitope tag from simian virus 5
   3054..3440    +  CDS            MS2: bacteriophage MS2 coat protein binds to a specific stem-loop structure in the viral RNA (Peabody, 1993)
   3502..3726    +  polyA_signal   bGH poly(A) signal: bovine growth hormone polyadenylation signal
   3730..3751    +  promoter       SV40 promoter (fragment): SV40 enhancer and early promoter
   3772..4005    +  rep_origin     f1 ori (fragment) (sequence partly withheld): f1 bacteriophage origin of replication; arrow indicates direction of (+) strand synthesis
   4010..4057    +  protein_bind   FRT: FLP-mediated recombination occurs in the 8-bp core sequence TCTAGAAA (Turan and Bode, 2011). FLP recombinase from the Saccharomyces cerevisiae 2μ plasmid
   4065..5087    +  CDS            HygR: aminoglycoside phosphotransferase from E. coli; aph(4)-Ia; confers resistance to hygromycin
   5097..5222    +  CDS            ble (fragment): BLE_KLEPN - Experimental evidence at protein level: Swiss-Prot protein existence level 1. Binding protein with a strong affinity to the bleomycin family of antibiotics. Binds to CL990; an antimitotic-antibiotic compound. From Klebsiella pneumoniae.
   5217..5338    +  polyA_signal   SV40 poly(A) signal: SV40 polyadenylation signal
   5411..5427    -  protein_bind   lac operator: The lac repressor binds to the lac operator to inhibit transcription in E. coli. This inhibition can be relieved by adding lactose or isopropyl-β-D-thiogalactopyranoside (IPTG). lac repressor encoded by lacI
   5435..5465    -  promoter       lac promoter: promoter for the E. coli lac operon
   5480..5501    -  protein_bind   CAP binding site: CAP binding activates transcription in the presence of cAMP. E. coli catabolite activator protein
   5514..5606    -  CDS            lacI (fragment): lac repressor; lacI; The lac repressor binds to the lac operator to inhibit transcription in E. coli. This inhibition can be relieved by adding lactose or isopropyl-β-D-thiogalactopyranoside (IPTG).
   5789..6377    -  rep_origin     ori: high-copy-number ColE1/pMB1/pBR322/pUC origin of replication
   6548..7408    -  CDS            AmpR: β-lactamase; bla; confers resistance to ampicillin, carbenicillin, and related antibiotics
   7409..7513    -  promoter       AmpR promoter: bla
   7572..7624    -  misc_feature   bom (fragment): basis of mobility region from pBR322
   7779..7797    +  enhancer       CMV enhancer (fragment): human cytomegalovirus immediate early enhancer
   7822..7888    +  CDS            small t antigen (fragment): SV40 (simian virus 40) small t antigen
