[The description below was written by a language model from this plasmid's Addgene catalogue record and pLannotate feature annotations shown in this document.]
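Description:
SMG6 is a mammalian expression plasmid built by Gateway cloning into the E2.pEF5-DEST-FL-V5-MCP destination backbone. It is propagated in E. coli through a high-copy ColE1/pUC-type origin with ampicillin selection (AmpR). The sequenced record is 7,894 nt. Expression is driven by the strong constitutive human EF-1α promoter, with a T7 promoter just downstream that serves as a priming or in vitro transcription site. The insert is a human SMG6 open reading frame of about 1.5 kb, recorded as unmutated. The annotation calls it a fragment of the full-length SMG6/EST1A protein, so the clone appears to encode only part of the reference protein. After the attB2 recombination scar, the ORF continues into a backbone-encoded C-terminal V5 epitope tag and the bacteriophage MS2 coat protein (MCP), and the transcript ends at a bGH polyadenylation signal.

The MCP moiety binds MS2 RNA stem-loops, so the fusion can be artificially recruited to a reporter mRNA carrying those hairpins. The V5 tag allows detection of the fusion protein. The stated purpose is use in an RNA-binding-protein tethering screen, in which many candidates are tethered to reporters to measure their effects on mRNA stability and translation. SMG6 is a relevant candidate because it is an endonuclease involved in nonsense-mediated mRNA decay. The backbone also carries an FRT site directly upstream of a hygromycin resistance gene with an SV40 poly(A) signal. This arrangement is typical of Flp-mediated integration into a genomic FRT landing site, although the record does not state that use. The remaining annotations, including partial f1 ori, SV40 promoter, ble, lacI, CMV enhancer and small t antigen fragments, are short backbone remnants.
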