Addgene plasmid #156020: SMG6
Purpose: For use in RBP tethering screen
Depositing lab: Eugene Yeo. Depositing organization: University of California, San Diego (UCSD). Publication: Large-scale tethered function assays identify factors that regulate mRNA stability and translation. Luo EC, Nathanson JL, Tan FE, Schwartz JL, Schmok JC, Shankar A, Markmiller S, Yee BA, Sathe S, Pratt GA, Scaletta DB, Ha Y, Hill DE, Aigner S, Yeo GW. Nat Struct Mol Biol. 2020 Oct;27(10):989-1000. doi: 10.1038/s41594-020-0477-6. Epub 2020 Aug 17. PubMed 32807991.
Backbone
  Vector backbone: E2.pEF5-DEST-FL-V5-MCP
  Backbone size w/o insert (bp): 7357
  Vector type: Mammalian Expression
Growth in bacteria
  Bacterial resistance: Ampicillin, 100 μg/mL
  Growth temperature: 37°C
  Growth strain: DH5alpha
  Copy number: High Copy
Gene/Insert
  Gene/Insert name: SMG6 (alt name: Accession: BC148373)
  Species: H. sapiens (human)
  Insert size (bp): 1533
  Mutation: none
  Entrez Gene: SMG6 (a.k.a. C17orf31, EST1A, SMG-6, hSMG5/7a)
  Promoter: EF-1a
  Tag / fusion protein: V5-MCP (C terminal on backbone)
  Cloning method: Gateway Cloning
  Sequencing primers: 5′ TAATACGACTCACTATAGGG; 3′ gctcgagtctagagggc
Resource information
  A portion of this plasmid was derived from a plasmid made by: DNASU Plasmid Repository Center for Personalized Diagnostics Biodesign Institute
Terms and licenses: Academic/Nonprofit Terms; Industry Terms: Not Available to Industry
How to cite: SMG6 was a gift from Eugene Yeo (Addgene plasmid # 156020 ; http://n2t.net/addgene:156020 ; RRID:Addgene_156020)
