>Addgene plasmid #156020 | SMG6 | depositor partial sequence | sequence record 301423 | Insert Sequence
ATGGAGACATTCCCTGCAGTGGCTGAGAAGGTCCTCAAGGAGTTCCAGGTGTTACTGCAGCACAGCCCCT
CTCCCATTGGAAGTACCCGCATGCTGCAGCTTATGACCATCAATATGTTTGCAGTACACAACTCCCAGCT
GAAAGACTGCTTCTCGGAGGAGTGCCGCTCTGTGATCCAGGAACAAGCCGCAGCTCTGGGCTTGGCCATG
TTTTCTCTACTGGTCCGCCGCTGCACCTGCTTACTTAAGGAGTCCGCCAAAGCTCAGCTGTCCTCTCCTG
AGGACCAGGATGACCAAGACGACATCAAGGTGTCTTCCTTTGTCCCGGACCTGAAGGAGCTGCTCCCCAG
TGTCAAAGTCTGGTCAGATTGGATGCTCGGCTACCCGGACACCTGGAATCCTCCTCCCACATCCCTGGAT
CTGCCCTCGCATGTTGCTGTGGATGTATGGTCGACGCTGGCTGATTTCTGTAACATACTGACTGCAGTGA
ATCAGTCTGAGGTGCCACTGTACAAGGACCCGGATGATGACCTCACCCTTCTTATCCTGGAAGAGGATCG
GCTTCTCTCGGGCTTTGTCCCCTTGCTGGCTGCCCCTCAGGACCCCTGCTACGTGGAGAAAACCTCGGAT
AAGGTTATTGCAGCTGACTGCAAAAGGGTCACAGTGCTGAAGTATTTTCTGGAAGCCCTTTGTGGACAAG
AAGAGCCTCTGCTGGCATTCAAGGGTGGAAAGTATGTGTCAGTGGCACCCGTCCCAGACACCATGGGAAA
GGAAATGGGAAGCCAAGAGGGAACACGACTGGAAGATGAGGAGGAGGATGTGGTGATTGAAGACTTTGAG
GAAGATTCAGAGGCTGAAGGCAGCGGAGGCGAGGATGACATCAGGGAGCTTCGGGCCAAGAAGCTGGCTC
TGGCCAGGAAGATAGCTGAGCAGCAGCGTCGCCAGGAAAAGATCCAGGCTGTCCTGGAGGACCACAGTCA
GATGAGGCAGATGGAGCTCGAAATCAGACCTTTGTTCCTCGTACCAGACACCAACGGCTTCATTGACCAC
CTGGCCAGTCTGGCGCGGCTGCTGGAGAGCAGGAAGTACATCCTGGTGGTGCCCCTCATCGTGATCAATG
AGCTGGACGGCCTGGCCAAGGGGCAGGAGACAGACCACCGGGCTGGGGGCTACGCCCGTGTGGTACAAGA
GAAGGCCCGCAAGTCCATCGAGTTCCTCGAGCAGCGATTCGAGAGTCGGGACTCTTGCCTGCGAGCCCTG
ACCAGCCGTGGCAATGAACTCGAATCCATCGCCTTCCGCAGTGAGGACATCACTGGCCAGCTGGGTAACA
ACGATGATCTCATCCTGTCCTGCTGCCTCCACTACTGCAAAGACAAGGCTAAGGACTTCATGCCCGCCAG
CAAAGAGGAGCCAATCCGGCTACTGCGGGAGGTGGTGCTGTTGACGGATGACCGGAACCTGCGTGTGAAG
GCGCTCACAAGGAATGTTCCTGTACGGGACATCCCAGCCTTCCTCACGTGGGCCCAGGTGGGC
